>Addgene plasmid #248796 | pLenti CMV GFP Puro_GFP-shortENSA | addgene full sequence | sequence record 495087 | Addgene NGS Result
AGGTGGCACTTTTCGGGGAAATGTGCGCGGAACCCCTATTTGTTTATTTTTCTAAATACATTCAAATATG
TATCCGCTCATGAGACAATAACCCTGATAAATGCTTCAATAATATTGAAAAAGGAAGAGTATGAGTATTC
AACATTTCCGTGTCGCCCTTATTCCCTTTTTTGCGGCATTTTGCCTTCCTGTTTTTGCTCACCCAGAAAC
GCTGGTGAAAGTAAAAGATGCTGAAGATCAGTTGGGTGCACGAGTGGGTTACATCGAACTGGATCTCAAC
AGCGGTAAGATCCTTGAGAGTTTTCGCCCCGAAGAACGTTTTCCAATGATGAGCACTTTTAAAGTTCTGC
TATGTGGCGCGGTATTATCCCGTATTGACGCCGGGCAAGAGCAACTCGGTCGCCGCATACACTATTCTCA
GAATGACTTGGTTGAGTACTCACCAGTCACAGAAAAGCATCTTACGGATGGCATGACAGTAAGAGAATTA
TGCAGTGCTGCCATAACCATGAGTGATAACACTGCGGCCAACTTACTTCTGACAACGATCGGAGGACCGA
AGGAGCTAACCGCTTTTTTGCACAACATGGGGGATCATGTAACTCGCCTTGATCGTTGGGAACCGGAGCT
GAATGAAGCCATACCAAACGACGAGCGTGACACCACGATGCCTGTAGCAATGGCAACAACGTTGCGCAAA
CTATTAACTGGCGAACTACTTACTCTAGCTTCCCGGCAACAATTAATAGACTGGATGGAGGCGGATAAAG
TTGCAGGACCACTTCTGCGCTCGGCCCTTCCGGCTGGCTGGTTTATTGCTGATAAATCTGGAGCCGGTGA
GCGTGGGTCTCGCGGTATCATTGCAGCACTGGGGCCAGATGGTAAGCCCTCCCGTATCGTAGTTATCTAC
ACGACGGGGAGTCAGGCAACTATGGATGAACGAAATAGACAGATCGCTGAGATAGGTGCCTCACTGATTA
AGCATTGGTAACTGTCAGACCAAGTTTACTCATATATACTTTAGATTGATTTAAAACTTCATTTTTAATT
TAAAAGGATCTAGGTGAAGATCCTTTTTGATAATCTCATGACCAAAATCCCTTAACGTGAGTTTTCGTTC
CACTGAGCGTCAGACCCCGTAGAAAAGATCAAAGGATCTTCTTGAGATCCTTTTTTTCTGCGCGTAATCT
GCTGCTTGCAAACAAAAAAACCACCGCTACCAGCGGTGGTTTGTTTGCCGGATCAAGAGCTACCAACTCT
TTTTCCGAAGGTAACTGGCTTCAGCAGAGCGCAGATACCAAATACTGTTCTTCTAGTGTAGCCGTAGTTA
GGCCACCACTTCAAGAACTCTGTAGCACCGCCTACATACCTCGCTCTGCTAATCCTGTTACCAGTGGCTG
CTGCCAGTGGCGATAAGTCGTGTCTTACCGGGTTGGACTCAAGACGATAGTTACCGGATAAGGCGCAGCG
GTCGGGCTGAACGGGGGGTTCGTGCACACAGCCCAGCTTGGAGCGAACGACCTACACCGAACTGAGATAC
CTACAGCGTGAGCTATGAGAAAGCGCCACGCTTCCCGAAGGGAGAAAGGCGGACAGGTATCCGGTAAGCG
GCAGGGTCGGAACAGGAGAGCGCACGAGGGAGCTTCCAGGGGGAAACGCCTGGTATCTTTATAGTCCTGT
CGGGTTTCGCCACCTCTGACTTGAGCGTCGATTTTTGTGATGCTCGTCAGGGGGGCGGAGCCTATGGAAA
AACGCCAGCAACGCGGCCTTTTTACGGTTCCTGGCCTTTTGCTGGCCTTTTGCTCACATGTTCTTTCCTG
CGTTATCCCCTGATTCTGTGGATAACCGTATTACCGCCTTTGAGTGAGCTGATACCGCTCGCCGCAGCCG
AACGACCGAGCGCAGCGAGTCAGTGAGCGAGGAAGCGGAAGAGCGCCCAATACGCAAACCGCCTCTCCCC
GCGCGTTGGCCGATTCATTAATGCAGCTGGCACGACAGGTTTCCCGACTGGAAAGCGGGCAGTGAGCGCA
ACGCAATTAATGTGAGTTAGCTCACTCATTAGGCACCCCAGGCTTTACACTTTATGCTTCCGGCTCGTAT
GTTGTGTGGAATTGTGAGCGGATAACAATTTCACACAGGAAACAGCTATGACCATGATTACGCCAAGCGC
GCAATTAACCCTCACTAAAGGGAACAAAAGCTGGAGCTGCAAGCTTAATGTAGTCTTATGCAATACTCTT
GTAGTCTTGCAACATGGTAACGATGAGTTAGCAACATGCCTTACAAGGAGAGAAAAAGCACCGTGCATGC
CGATTGGTGGAAGTAAGGTGGTACGATCGTGCCTTATTAGGAAGGCAACAGACGGGTCTGACATGGATTG
GACGAACCACTGAATTGCCGCATTGCAGAGATATTGTATTTAAGTGCCTAGCTCGATACATAAACGGGTC
TCTCTGGTTAGACCAGATCTGAGCCTGGGAGCTCTCTGGCTAACTAGGGAACCCACTGCTTAAGCCTCAA
TAAAGCTTGCCTTGAGTGCTTCAAGTAGTGTGTGCCCGTCTGTTGTGTGACTCTGGTAACTAGAGATCCC
TCAGACCCTTTTAGTCAGTGTGGAAAATCTCTAGCAGTGGCGCCCGAACAGGGACTTGAAAGCGAAAGGG
AAACCAGAGGAGCTCTCTCGACGCAGGACTCGGCTTGCTGAAGCGCGCACGGCAAGAGGCGAGGGGCGGC
GACTGGTGAGTACGCCAAAAATTTTGACTAGCGGAGGCTAGAAGGAGAGAGATGGGTGCGAGAGCGTCAG
TATTAAGCGGGGGAGAATTAGATCGCGATGGGAAAAAATTCGGTTAAGGCCAGGGGGAAAGAAAAAATAT
AAATTAAAACATATAGTATGGGCAAGCAGGGAGCTAGAACGATTCGCAGTTAATCCTGGCCTGTTAGAAA
CATCAGAAGGCTGTAGACAAATACTGGGACAGCTACAACCATCCCTTCAGACAGGATCAGAAGAACTTAG
ATCATTATATAATACAGTAGCAACCCTCTATTGTGTGCATCAAAGGATAGAGATAAAAGACACCAAGGAA
GCTTTAGACAAGATAGAGGAAGAGCAAAACAAAAGTAAGACCACCGCACAGCAAGCGGCCGCTGATCTTC
AGACCTGGAGGAGGAGATATGAGGGACAATTGGAGAAGTGAATTATATAAATATAAAGTAGTAAAAATTG
AACCATTAGGAGTAGCACCCACCAAGGCAAAGAGAAGAGTGGTGCAGAGAGAAAAAAGAGCAGTGGGAAT
AGGAGCTTTGTTCCTTGGGTTCTTGGGAGCAGCAGGAAGCACTATGGGCGCAGCGTCAATGACGCTGACG
GTACAGGCCAGACAATTATTGTCTGGTATAGTGCAGCAGCAGAACAATTTGCTGAGGGCTATTGAGGCGC
AACAGCATCTGTTGCAACTCACAGTCTGGGGCATCAAGCAGCTCCAGGCAAGAATCCTGGCTGTGGAAAG
ATACCTAAAGGATCAACAGCTCCTGGGGATTTGGGGTTGCTCTGGAAAACTCATTTGCACCACTGCTGTG
CCTTGGAATGCTAGTTGGAGTAATAAATCTCTGGAACAGATTTGGAATCACACGACCTGGATGGAGTGGG
ACAGAGAAATTAACAATTACACAAGCTTAATACACTCCTTAATTGAAGAATCGCAAAACCAGCAAGAAAA
GAATGAACAAGAATTATTGGAATTAGATAAATGGGCAAGTTTGTGGAATTGGTTTAACATAACAAATTGG
CTGTGGTATATAAAATTATTCATAATGATAGTAGGAGGCTTGGTAGGTTTAAGAATAGTTTTTGCTGTAC
TTTCTATAGTGAATAGAGTTAGGCAGGGATATTCACCATTATCGTTTCAGACCCACCTCCCAACCCCGAG
GGGACCCGACAGGCCCGAAGGAATAGAAGAAGAAGGTGGAGAGAGAGACAGAGACAGATCCATTCGATTA
GTGAACGGATCTCGACGGTATCGGTTAACTTTTAAAAGAAAAGGGGGGATTGGGGGGTACAGTGCAGGGG
AAAGAATAGTAGACATAATAGCAACAGACATACAAACTAAAGAATTACAAAAACAAATTACAAAATTCAA
AATTTTATCGATAAGCTTGGGAGTTCCGCGTTACATAACTTACGGTAAATGGCCCGCCTGGCTGACCGCC
CAACGACCCCCGCCCATTGACGTCAATAATGACGTATGTTCCCATAGTAACGCCAATAGGGACTTTCCAT
TGACGTCAATGGGTGGAGTATTTACGGTAAACTGCCCACTTGGCAGTACATCAAGTGTATCATATGCCAA
GTACGCCCCCTATTGACGTCAATGACGGTAAATGGCCCGCCTGGCATTATGCCCAGTACATGACCTTATG
GGACTTTCCTACTTGGCAGTACATCTACGTATTAGTCATCGCTATTACCATGGTGATGCGGTTTTGGCAG
TACATCAATGGGCGTGGATAGCGGTTTGACTCACGGGGATTTCCAAGTCTCCACCCCATTGACGTCAATG
GGAGTTTGTTTTGGCACCAAAATCAACGGGACTTTCCAAAATGTCGTAACAACTCCGCCCCATTGACGCA
AATGGGCGGTAGGCGTGTACGGTGGGAGGTCTATATAAGCAGAGCTCGTTTAGTGAACCGTCAGATCGCC
TGGAGACGCCATCCACGCTGTTTTGACCTCCATAGAAGACACCGACTCTAGAGGCCACCATGGTGAGCAA
GGGCGAGGAGCTGTTCACCGGGGTGGTGCCCATCCTGGTCGAGCTGGACGGCGACGTAAACGGCCACAAG
TTCAGCGTGTCCGGCGAGGGCGAGGGCGATGCCACCTACGGCAAGCTGACCCTGAAGTTCATCTGCACCA
CCGGCAAGCTGCCCGTGCCCTGGCCCACCCTCGTGACCACCCTGACCTACGGCGTGCAGTGCTTCAGCCG
CTACCCCGACCACATGAAGCAGCACGACTTCTTCAAGTCCGCCATGCCCGAAGGCTACGTCCAGGAGCGC
ACCATCTTCTTCAAGGACGACGGCAACTACAAGACCCGCGCCGAGGTGAAGTTCGAGGGCGACACCCTGG
TGAACCGCATCGAGCTGAAGGGCATCGACTTCAAGGAGGACGGCAACATCCTGGGGCACAAGCTGGAGTA
CAACTACAACAGCCACAACGTCTATATCATGGCCGACAAGCAGAAGAACGGCATCAAGGTGAACTTCAAG
ATCCGCCACAACATCGAGGACGGCAGCGTGCAGCTCGCCGACCACTACCAGCAGAACACCCCCATCGGCG
ACGGCCCCGTGCTGCTGCCCGACAACCACTACCTGAGCACCCAGTCCGCCCTGAGCAAAGACCCCAACGA
GAAGCGCGATCACATGGTCCTGCTGGAGTTCGTGACCGCCGCCGGGATCACTCTCGGCATGGACGAGCTG
TACAAGTCCGGACTCAGATCTATGTCCCAGAAACAAGAAGAAGAGAACCCTGCGGAGGAGACCGGCGAGG
AGAAGCAGGACACGCAGGAGAAAGAAGGTATTCTGCCTGAGAGAGCTGAAGAGGCAAAGCTAAAGGCCAA
ATACCCAAGCCTAGGACAAAAGCCTGGAGGCTCCGACTTCCTCATGAAGAGACTCCAGAAAGGGCAAAAG
TACTTTGACTCAGGAGACTACAACATGGCCAAAGCCAAGATGAAGAATAAGCAGCTGCCAAGTGCAGGAC
CAGACAAGAACCTGGTGACTGGTGATCACATCCCCACCCCACAGGATCTGCCCCAGAGAAAGTCCTCGCT
CGTCACCAGCAAGCTTGCGGGTGGCCAAGTTGAATGACACCGGATCTAGATAACTGATCATACAATCAAC
CTCTGGATTACAAAATTTGTGAAAGATTGACTGGTATTCTTAACTATGTTGCTCCTTTTACGCTATGTGG
ATACGCTGCTTTAATGCCTTTGTATCATGCTATTGCTTCCCGTATGGCTTTCATTTTCTCCTCCTTGTAT
AAATCCTGGTTGCTGTCTCTTTATGAGGAGTTGTGGCCCGTTGTCAGGCAACGTGGCGTGGTGTGCACTG
TGTTTGCTGACGCAACCCCCACTGGTTGGGGCATTGCCACCACCTGTCAGCTCCTTTCCGGGACTTTCGC
TTTCCCCCTCCCTATTGCCACGGCGGAACTCATCGCCGCCTGCCTTGCCCGCTGCTGGACAGGGGCTCGG
CTGTTGGGCACTGACAATTCCGTGGTGTTGTCGGGGAAGCTGACGTCCTTTCCATGGCTGCTCGCCTGTG
TTGCCACCTGGATTCTGCGCGGGACGTCCTTCTGCTACGTCCCTTCGGCCCTCAATCCAGCGGACCTTCC
TTCCCGCGGCCTGCTGCCGGCTCTGCGGCCTCTTCCGCGTCTTCGCCTTCGCCCTCAGACGAGTCGGATC
TCCCTTTGGGCCGCCTCCCCGCCTGGAATTCTACCGGGTAGGGGAGGCGCTTTTCCCAAGGCAGTCTGGA
GCATGCGCTTTAGCAGCCCCGCTGGGCACTTGGCGCTACACAAGTGGCCTCTGGCCTCGCACACATTCCA
CATCCACCGGTAGGCGCCAACCGGCTCCGTTCTTTGGTGGCCCCTTCGCGCCACCTTCTACTCCTCCCCT
AGTCAGGAAGTTCCCCCCCGCCCCGCAGCTCGCGTCGTGCAGGACGTGACAAATGGAAGTAGCACGTCTC
ACTAGTCTCGTGCAGATGGACAGCACCGCTGAGCAATGGAAGCGGGTAGGCCTTTGGGGCAGCGGCCAAT
AGCAGCTTTGCTCCTTCGCTTTCTGGGCTCAGAGGCTGGGAAGGGGTGGGTCCGGGGGCGGGCTCAGGGG
CGGGCTCAGGGGCGGGGCGGGCGCCCGAAGGTCCTCCGGAGGCCCGGCATTCTGCACGCTTCAAAAGCGC
ACGTCTGCCGCGCTGTTCTCCTCTTCCTCATCTCCGGGCCTTTCGACCTGCAGCCCAAGCTTACCATGAC
CGAGTACAAGCCCACGGTGCGCCTCGCCACCCGCGACGACGTCCCCAGGGCCGTACGCACCCTCGCCGCC
GCGTTCGCCGACTACCCCGCCACGCGCCACACCGTCGATCCGGACCGCCACATCGAGCGGGTCACCGAGC
TGCAAGAACTCTTCCTCACGCGCGTCGGGCTCGACATCGGCAAGGTGTGGGTCGCGGACGACGGCGCCGC
GGTGGCGGTCTGGACCACGCCGGAGAGCGTCGAAGCGGGGGCGGTGTTCGCCGAGATCGGCCCGCGCATG
GCCGAGTTGAGCGGTTCCCGGCTGGCCGCGCAGCAACAGATGGAAGGCCTCCTGGCGCCGCACCGGCCCA
AGGAGCCCGCGTGGTTCCTGGCCACCGTCGGCGTCTCGCCCGACCACCAGGGCAAGGGTCTGGGCAGCGC
CGTCGTGCTCCCCGGAGTGGAGGCGGCCGAGCGCGCCGGGGTGCCCGCCTTCCTGGAGACCTCCGCGCCC
CGCAACCTCCCCTTCTACGAGCGGCTCGGCTTCACCGTCACCGCCGACGTCGAGGTGCCCGAAGGACCGC
GCACCTGGTGCATGACCCGCAAGCCCGGTGCCTGACGCCCGCCCCACGACCCGCAGCGCCCGACCGAAAG
GAGCGCACGACCCCATGCATCTCGAGGGCCCGGTACCTTTAAGACCAATGACTTACAAGGCAGCTGTAGA
TCTTAGCCACTTTTTAAAAGAAAAGGGGGGACTGGAAGGGCTAGCTCACTCCCAACGAAGACAAGATCTG
CTTTTTGCTTGTACTGGGTCTCTCTGGTTAGACCAGATCTGAGCCTGGGAGCTCTCTGGCTAACTAGGGA
ACCCACTGCTTAAGCCTCAATAAAGCTTGCCTTGAGTGCTTCAAGTAGTGTGTGCCCGTCTGTTGTGTGA
CTCTGGTAACTAGAGATCCCTCAGACCCTTTTAGTCAGTGTGGAAAATCTCTAGCAGTAGTAGTTCATGT
CATCTTATTATTCAGTATTTATAACTTGCAAAGAAATGAATATCAGAGAGTGAGAGGAACTTGTTTATTG
CAGCTTATAATGGTTACAAATAAAGCAATAGCATCACAAATTTCACAAATAAAGCATTTTTTTCACTGCA
TTCTAGTTGTGGTTTGTCCAAACTCATCAATGTATCTTATCATGTCTGGCTCTAGCTATCCCGCCCCTAA
CTCCGCCCATCCCGCCCCTAACTCCGCCCAGTTCCGCCCATTCTCCGCCCCATGGCTGACTAATTTTTTT
TATTTATGCAGAGGCCGAGGCCGCCTCGGCCTCTGAGCTATTCCAGAAGTAGTGAGGAGGCTTTTTTGGA
GGCCTAGGGACGTACCCAATTCGCCCTATAGTGAGTCGTATTACGCGCGCTCACTGGCCGTCGTTTTACA
ACGTCGTGACTGGGAAAACCCTGGCGTTACCCAACTTAATCGCCTTGCAGCACATCCCCCTTTCGCCAGC
TGGCGTAATAGCGAAGAGGCCCGCACCGATCGCCCTTCCCAACAGTTGCGCAGCCTGAATGGCGAATGGG
[124 nt withheld, positions 8541-8664]
C
[91 nt withheld, positions 8666-8756]
A
[49 nt withheld, positions 8758-8806]
CCTTTGACGTTGGAGTCCACGTTCTTT
[37 nt withheld, positions 8834-8870]
ACCCTATCTCGGTCTATTCTTTTGATTTATAAGGGATTTTGCCGATTTCGGCCTATTGGTTAAAAAATGA
GCTGATTTAACAAAAATTTAACGCGAATTTTAACAAAATATTAACGCTTACAATTT
Features (pLannotate 1.2.2; 29 found; start..end, strand, type, name):
     26..130     +  promoter       AmpR promoter: bla
    131..991     +  CDS            AmpR: β-lactamase; bla; confers resistance to ampicillin, carbenicillin, and related antibiotics
   1162..1750    +  rep_origin     ori: high-copy-number ColE1/pMB1/pBR322/pUC origin of replication
   1933..2025    +  CDS            lacI (fragment): lac repressor; lacI; The lac repressor binds to the lac operator to inhibit transcription in E. coli. This inhibition can be relieved by adding lactose or isopropyl-β-D-thiogalactopyranoside (IPTG).
   2038..2059    +  protein_bind   CAP binding site: CAP binding activates transcription in the presence of cAMP. E. coli catabolite activator protein
   2074..2104    +  promoter       lac promoter: promoter for the E. coli lac operon
   2112..2128    +  protein_bind   lac operator: The lac repressor binds to the lac operator to inhibit transcription in E. coli. This inhibition can be relieved by adding lactose or isopropyl-β-D-thiogalactopyranoside (IPTG). lac repressor encoded by lacI
   2173..2191    +  promoter       T3 promoter: promoter for bacteriophage T3 RNA polymerase
   2219..2445    +  promoter       RSV promoter: Rous sarcoma virus enhancer/promoter
   2446..2626    +  LTR            5' LTR (truncated): truncated 5' long terminal repeat (LTR) from HIV-1
   2673..2798    +  misc_feature   HIV-1 Ψ: packaging signal of human immunodeficiency virus type 1
   2782..3145    +  CDS            HIV-1 gag (fragment): gag protein from human immunodeficiency virus 1; gag
   3291..3524    +  misc_feature   RRE: The Rev response element (RRE) of HIV-1 allows for Rev-dependent mRNA export from the nucleus to the cytoplasm.
   3901..4001    +  CDS            Rev (fragment): human immunodeficiency virus 1 (HIV-1) Rev protein; rev; enhances nuclear export of unspliced and incompletely spliced viral mRNAs
   4020..4136    +  misc_feature   cPPT/CTS: central polypurine tract and central termination sequence of HIV-1
   4159..4462    +  enhancer       CMV enhancer: human cytomegalovirus immediate early enhancer
   4463..4666    +  promoter       CMV promoter: human cytomegalovirus (CMV) immediate early promoter
   4750..5466    +  CDS            EGFP: EGFP is a basic (constitutively fluorescent) green fluorescent protein published in 1996, derived from Aequorea victoria. It is reported to be a rapidly-maturing weak dimer with moderate acid sensitivity.
   5482..5844    +  CDS            ENSA: ENSA_HUMAN - Experimental evidence at protein level: Swiss-Prot protein existence level 1. Protein phosphatase inhibitor that specifically inhibits protein phosphatase 2A (PP2A) during mitosis. When phosphorylated at Ser-67 during mitosis, specifically interacts with PPP2R2D (PR55-delta) and inhibits its activity, leading to inactivation of PP2A, an essential condition to keep cyclin-B1-CDK1 activity high during M phase (By similarity). Also acts as a stimulator of insulin secretion by interacting with sulfonylurea receptor (ABCC8), thereby preventing sulfonylurea from binding to its receptor
   5874..6462    +  misc_feature   WPRE: woodchuck hepatitis virus posttranscriptional regulatory element
   6476..6975    +  promoter       PGK promoter: mouse phosphoglycerate kinase 1 promoter
   6996..7595    +  CDS            PuroR: puromycin N-acetyltransferase; pac from Streptomyces alboniger; confers resistance to puromycin
   7663..7800    +  CDS            nef (fragment): NEF_HV1LA - Experimental evidence at protein level: Swiss-Prot protein existence level 1. Extracellular Nef protein targets CD4(+) T-lymphocytes for apoptosis by interacting with CXCR4 surface receptors. From Human immunodeficiency virus type 1 group M subtype B (isolate Lai) (HIV-1).
   7786..7966    +  LTR            5' LTR (truncated): truncated 5' long terminal repeat (LTR) from HIV-1
   8038..8159    +  polyA_signal   SV40 poly(A) signal: SV40 polyadenylation signal
   8199..8334    +  rep_origin     SV40 ori: SV40 origin of replication
   8355..8373    -  promoter       T7 promoter: promoter for bacteriophage T7 RNA polymerase
   8381..8536    +  CDS            lacZα (fragment): LacZα fragment of β-galactosidase; lacZ fragment
   8541..8969    +  rep_origin     f1 ori (sequence partly withheld): f1 bacteriophage origin of replication; arrow indicates direction of (+) strand synthesis
