[The description below was written by a language model from this plasmid's Addgene catalogue record and pLannotate feature annotations shown in this document.]
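Description:
pLenti CMV GFP Puro_GFP-shortENSA is a lentiviral transfer plasmid built on the pLenti-CMV-GFP-Puro backbone for overexpressing a short isoform of human ENSA (endosulfine alpha, also called ARPP-19e) as an N-terminal EGFP fusion. In bacteria it is maintained as a high-copy plasmid through a ColE1/pUC-type origin and selected with ampicillin via the β-lactamase gene. An f1 origin, an SV40 origin, and residual lac, T3 and T7 elements from the cloning backbone are also annotated.

The viral portion has a third-generation layout. An RSV promoter drives a truncated HIV-1 5′ LTR, followed by the Ψ packaging signal with a gag fragment, the Rev response element for Rev-dependent nuclear export of the genomic RNA, and the cPPT/CTS. A second truncated LTR, labelled by the annotation tool as a 5′ LTR but located in the 3′ position, and an SV40 polyadenylation signal close the unit.

Between the LTRs, the CMV enhancer/promoter drives the EGFP coding sequence, which is followed closely by the ENSA coding sequence. The insert was placed between BamHI and SalI sites. The catalogue lists an insert size larger than the annotated ENSA reading frame, probably because it counts the EGFP portion as well. A WPRE downstream of the fusion enhances transcript expression. A separate mouse PGK promoter drives puromycin N-acetyltransferase, so transduced mammalian cells can be selected with puromycin and tracked by green fluorescence.

ENSA is annotated as an inhibitor of protein phosphatase 2A during mitosis. The construct was deposited with work on how a splicing factor mutation alters splicing of cell-cycle regulators, which suggests it is used to test the function of this specific isoform.
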