Addgene plasmid #248796: pLenti CMV GFP Puro_GFP-shortENSA
Purpose: Overexpression of short ENSA
Depositing lab: Maayan Salton. Depositing organization: Hebrew University. Publication: SF3B1K700E rewires splicing of cell-cycle regulators. Baker M, Engel E, Sharma A, Patesny M, Jaffe S, Geminder O, Su MH, Bentata M, Gershon A, Kay G, Salton M. RNA. 2025 Dec 24:rna.080661.125. doi: 10.1261/rna.080661.125. PubMed 41443830.
Backbone
  Vector backbone: pLenti-CMV-GFP-Puro (658-5)
  Backbone manufacturer: Eric Campeau, Paul Kaufman (Addgene # 17448)
  Backbone size w/o insert (bp): 7860
  Vector type: Lentiviral
Growth in bacteria
  Bacterial resistance: Ampicillin, 100 μg/mL
  Growth temperature: 37°C
  Growth strain: NEB Stable
  Copy number: High Copy
Gene/Insert
  Gene/Insert name: ENSA short isoform
  Species: H. sapiens (human)
  Insert size (bp): 1129
  Entrez Gene: ENSA (a.k.a. ARPP-19e)
  Promoter: CMV
  Tag / fusion protein: EGFP (N terminal on backbone)
  Cloning method: Restriction Enzyme; 5′ cloning site BamHI (unknown if destroyed); 3′ cloning site Sal1 (unknown if destroyed)
Terms and licenses: Academic/Nonprofit Terms; Industry Terms: Not Available to Industry
Depositor comments: Please visit https://doi.org/10.1101/2025.05.08.652831 for bioRxiv preprint.
How to cite: pLenti CMV GFP Puro_GFP-shortENSA was a gift from Maayan Salton (Addgene plasmid # 248796 ; http://n2t.net/addgene:248796 ; RRID:Addgene_248796)
